>Addgene plasmid #203170 | pKG-GW1-RER2 | addgene full sequence | sequence record 400040 | Addgene NGS Result
GGATCCGGTAGAATCATTTTGAATAAAAAACACGCTTTTTCAGTTCGAGTTTATCATTATCAATACTGCC
ATTTCAAAGAATACGTAAATAATTAATAGTAGTGATTTTCCTAACTTTATTTAGTCAAAAAATTAGCCTT
TTAATTCTGCTGTAACCCGTACATGCCCAAAATAGGGGGCGGGTTACACAGAATATATAACATCGTAGGT
GTCTGGGTGAACAGTTTATTCCTGGCATCCACTAAATATAATGGAGCCCGCTTTTTAAGCTGGCATCCAG
AAAAAAAAAGAATCCCAGCACCAAAATATTGTTTTCTTCACCAACCATCAGTTCATAGGTCCATTCTCTT
AGCGCAACTACAGAGAACAGGGGCACAAACAGGCAAAAAACGGGCACAACCTCAATGGAGTGATGCAACC
TGCCTGGAGTAAATGATGACACAAGGCAATTGACCCACGCATGTATCTATCTCATTTTCTTACACCTTCT
ATTACCTTCTGCTCTCTCTGATTTGGAAAAAGCTGAAAAAAAAGGTTGAAACCAGTTCCCTGAAATTATT
CCCCTACTTGACTAATAAGTATATAAAGACGGTAGGTATTGATTGTAATTCTGTAAATCTATTTCTTAAA
CTTCTTAAATTCTACTTTTATAGTTAGTCTTTTTTTTAGTTTTAAAACACCAAGAACTTAGTTTCGAATA
AACACACATAAACAGAATTATCACAAGTTTGTACAAAAAAGCAGGCTCCGAATTCGCCCTTCTCGAGATG
GAAACGGATAGTGGTATACCTGGTCATTCATTTGTGTTAAAGTGGACAAAAAACATCTTTTCGCGCACAT
TGCGTGCATCTAACTGTGTACCTAGACATGTTGGGTTCATCATGGATGGGAACAGGAGATTCGCTAGAAA
GAAAGAGATGGACGTAAAGGAGGGCCACGAGGCAGGATTTGTTAGTATGAGTAGAATCTTAGAACTGTGT
TATGAAGCAGGAGTCGATACGGCTACCGTGTTTGCCTTTTCAATTGAAAATTTCAAGAGGAGCTCACGGG
AAGTTGAATCACTGATGACTTTAGCGCGCGAAAGGATACGACAAATCACAGAACGTGGAGAGCTGGCCTG
TAAGTATGGGGTACGCATTAAAATTATCGGCGATCTCTCTTTGTTGGATAAGTCTCTATTAGAAGATGTT
CGGGTTGCTGTGGAAACTACAAAGAACAACAAAAGGGCCACGTTAAATATCTGCTTTCCATATACAGGCA
GGGAAGAAATCTTGCATGCCATGAAAGAAACAATTGTTCAACATAAGAAGGGCGCCGCTATAGACGAAAG
CACGTTAGAATCGCATCTCTACACGGCGGGGGTACCCCCTTTAGATTTATTGATTAGGACAAGTGGCGTT
TCCAGATTAAGTGACTTTTTGATATGGCAGGCATCGAGTAAGGGCGTACGCATCGAATTGCTGGATTGTT
TATGGCCAGAGTTTGGACCTATACGGATGGCATGGATTTTATTAAAATTTTCGTTTCACAAATCCTTTTT
AAACAAAGAGTACAGATTAGAGGAAGGTGATTATGACGAGGAAACCAATGGGGACCCCATCGATTTGAAA
GAAAAAAAGTTGAATTAAGCGGCCGCAAGGGCGAATTCGACCCAGCTTTCTTGTACAAAGTGGTGATTCG
ACTTGGTTGAACACGTTGCCAAGGCTTAAGTGAATTTACTTTAAATCTTGCATTTAAATAAATTTTCTTT
TTATAGCTTTATGACTTAGTTTCAATTTATATACTATTTTAATGACATTTTCGATTCGGATCCGTGCATT
AATGAATCGGCCAACGCGCGGGGAGAGGCGGTTTGCGTATTGGGCGCTCTTCCGCTTCCTCGCTCACTGA
CTCGCTGCGCTCGGTCGTTCGGCTGCGGCGAGCGGTATCAGCTCACTCAAAGGCGGTAATACGGTTATCC
ACAGAATCAGGGGATAACGCAGGAAAGAACATGTGAGCAAAAGGCCAGCAAAAGGCCAGGAACCGTAAAA
AGGCCGCGTTGCTGGCGTTTTTCCATAGGCTCCGCCCCCCTGACGAGCATCACAAAAATCGACGCTCAAG
TCAGAGGTGGCGAAACCCGACAGGACTATAAAGATACCAGGCGTTTCCCCCTGGAAGCTCCCTCGTGCGC
TCTCCTGTTCCGACCCTGCCGCTTACCGGATACCTGTCCGCCTTTCTCCCTTCGGGAAGCGTGGCGCTTT
CTCATAGCTCACGCTGTAGGTATCTCAGTTCGGTGTAGGTCGTTCGCTCCAAGCTGGGCTGTGTGCACGA
ACCCCCCGTTCAGCCCGACCGCTGCGCCTTATCCGGTAACTATCGTCTTGAGTCCAACCCGGTAAGACAC
GACTTATCGCCACTGGCAGCAGCCACTGGTAACAGGATTAGCAGAGCGAGGTATGTAGGCGGTGCTACAG
AGTTCTTGAAGTGGTGGCCTAACTACGGCTACACTAGAAGAACAGTATTTGGTATCTGCGCTCTGCTGAA
GCCAGTTACCTTCGGAAAAAGAGTTGGTAGCTCTTGATCCGGCAAACAAACCACCGCTGGTAGCGGTGGT
TTTTTTGTTTGCAAGCAGCAGATTACGCGCAGAAAAAAAGGATCTCAAGAAGATCCTTTGATCTTTTCTA
CGGGGTCTGACGCTCAGTGGAACGAAAACTCACGTTAAGGGATTTTGGTCATGAGATTATCAAAAAGGAT
CTTCACCTAGATCCTTTTAAATTAAAAATGAAGTTTTAAATCAATCTAAAGTATATATGAGTAAACTTGG
TCTGACAGTTACCAATGCTTAATCAGTGAGGCACCTATCTCAGCGATCTGTCTATTTCGTTCATCCATAG
TTGCCTGACTCCCCGTCGTGTAGATAACTACGATACGGGAGGGCTTACCATCTGGCCCCAGTGCTGCAAT
GATACCGCGAGACCCACGCTCACCGGCTCCAGATTTATCAGCAATAAACCAGCCAGCCGGAAGGGCCGAG
CGCAGAAGTGGTCCTGCAACTTTATCCGCCTCCATCCAGTCTATTAATTGTTGCCGGGAAGCTAGAGTAA
GTAGTTCGCCAGTTAATAGTTTGCGCAACGTTGTTGCCATTGCTACAGGCATCGTGGTGTCACGCTCGTC
GTTTGGTATGGCTTCATTCAGCTCCGGTTCCCAACGATCAAGGCGAGTTACATGATCCCCCATGTTGTGC
AAAAAAGCGGTTAGCTCCTTCGGTCCTCCGATCGTTGTCAGAAGTAAGTTGGCCGCAGTGTTATCACTCA
TGGTTATGGCAGCACTGCATAATTCTCTTACTGTCATGCCATCCGTAAGATGCTTTTCTGTGACTGGTGA
GTACTCAACCAAGTCATTCTGAGAATAGTGTATGCGGCGACCGAGTTGCTCTTGCCCGGCGTCAATACGG
GATAATACCGCGCCACATAGCAGAACTTTAAAAGTGCTCATCATTGGAAAACGTTCTTCGGGGCGAAAAC
TCTCAAGGATCTTACCGCTGTTGAGATCCAGTTCGATGTAACCCACTCGTGCACCCAACTGATCTTCAGC
ATCTTTTACTTTCACCAGCGTTTCTGGGTGAGCAAAAACAGGAAGGCAAAATGCCGCAAAAAAGGGAATA
AGGGCGACACGGAAATGTTGAATACTCATACTCTTCCTTTTTCAATATTATTGAAGCATTTATCAGGGTT
ATTGTCTCATGAGCGGATACATATTTGAATGTATTTAGAAAAATAAACAAATAGGGGTTCCGCGCACATT
TCCCCGAAAAGTGCCACCTGACGTCTAAGAAACCATTATTATCATGACATTAACCTATAAAAATAGGCGT
ATCACGAGGCCCTTTCGTCTCGCGCGTTTCGGTGATGACGGTGAAAACCTCTGACACATGCAGCTCCCGG
AGACGGTCACAGCTTGTCTGTAAGCGGATGCCGGGAGCAGACAAGCCCGTCAGGGCGCGTCAGCGGGTGT
TGGCGGGTGTCGGGGCTGGCTTAACTATGCGGCATCAGAGCAGATTGTACTGAGAGTGCACCATACTAGA
AAGTATAGGAACTTCAGAGCGCTTTTGAAAACCAAAAGCGCTCTGAAGACGCACTTTCAAAAAACCAAAA
ACGCACCGGACTGTAACGAGCTACTAAAATATTGCGAATACCGCTTCCACAAACATTGCTCAAAAGTATC
TCTTTGCTATATATCTCTGTGCTATATCCCTATATAACCTACCCATCCACCTTTCGCTCCTTGAACTTGC
ATCTAAACTCGACCTCTACATTTTTTATGTTTATCTCTAGTATTACTCTTTAGACAAAAAAATTGTAGTA
AGAACTATTCATAGAGTGAATCGAAAACAATACGAAAATGTAAACATTTCCTATACGTAGTATATAGAGA
CAAAATAGAAGAAACCGTTCATAATTTTCTGACCAATGAAGAATCATCAACGCTATCACTTTCTGTTCAC
AAAGTATGCGCAATCCACATCGGTATAGAATATAATCGGGGATGCCTTTATCTTGAAAAAATGCACCCGC
AGCTTCGCTAGTAATCAGTAAACGCGGGAAGTGGAGTCAGGCTTTTTTTATGGAAGAGAAAATAGACACC
AAAGTAGCCTTCTTCTAACCTTAACGGACCTACAGTGCAAAAAGTTATCAAGAGACTGCATTATAGAGCG
CACAAAGGAGAAAAAAAGTAATCTAAGATGCTTTGTTAGAAAAATAGCGCTCTCGGGATGCATTTTTGTA
GAACAAAAAAGAAGTATAGATTCTTTGTTGGTAAAATAGCGCTCTCGCGTTGCATTTCTGTTCTGTAAAA
ATGCAGCTCAGATTCTTTGTTTGAAAAATTAGCGCTCTCGCGTTGCATTTTTGTTTTACAAAAATGAAGC
ACAGATTCTTCGTTGGTAAAATAGCGCTTTCGCGTTGCATTTCTGTTCTGTAAAAATGCAGCTCAGATTC
TTTGTTTGAAAAATTAGCGCTCTCGCGTTGCATTTTTGTTCTACAAAATGAAGCACAGATGCTTCGTTAA
CTGTGGGAATACTCAGGTATCGTAAGATGCAAGAGTTCGAATCTCTTAGCAACCATTATTTTTTTCCTCA
ACATAACGAGAACACACAGGGGCGCTATCGCACAGAATCAAATTCGATGACTGGAAATTTTTTGTTAATT
TCAGAGGTCGCCTGACGCATATACCTTTTTCAACTGAAAAATTGGGAGAAAAAGGAAAGGTGAGAGCGCC
GGAACCGGCTTTTCATATAGAATAGAGAAGCGTTCATGACTAAATGCTTGCATCACAATACTTGAAGTTG
ACAATATTATTTAAGGACCTATTGTTTTTTCCAATAGGTGGTTAGCAATCGTCTTACTTTCTAACTTTTC
TTACCTTTTACATTTCAGCAATATATATATATATTTCAAGGATATACCATTCTAATGTCTGCCCCTAAGA
AGATCGTCGTTTTGCCAGGTGACCACGTTGGTCAAGAAATCACAGCCGAAGCCATTAAGGTTCTTAAAGC
TATTTCTGATGTTCGTTCCAATGTCAAGTTCGATTTCGAAAATCATTTAATTGGTGGTGCTGCTATCGAT
GCTACAGGTGTTCCACTTCCAGATGAGGCGCTGGAAGCCTCCAAGAAGGCTGATGCCGTTTTGTTAGGTG
CTGTGGGTGGTCCTAAATGGGGTACCGGTAGTGTTAGACCTGAACAAGGTTTACTAAAAATCCGTAAAGA
ACTTCAATTGTACGCCAACTTAAGACCATGTAACTTTGCATCCGACTCTCTTTTAGACTTATCTCCAATC
AAGCCACAATTTGCTAAAGGTACTGACTTCGTTGTTGTCAGAGAATTAGTGGGAGGTATTTACTTTGGTA
AGAGAAAGGAAGACGATGGTGATGGTGTCGCTTGGGATAGTGAACAATACACCGTTCCAGAAGTGCAAAG
AATCACAAGAATGGCCGCTTTCATGGCCCTACAACATGAGCCACCATTGCCTATTTGGTCCTTGGATAAA
GCTAATGTTTTGGCCTCTTCAAGATTATGGAGAAAAACTGTGGAGGAAACCATCAAGAACGAATTCCCTA
CATTGAAGGTTCAACATCAATTGATTGATTCTGCCGCCATGATCCTAGTTAAGAACCCAACCCACCTAAA
TGGTATTATAATCACCAGCAACATGTTTGGTGATATCATCTCCGATGAAGCCTCCGTTATCCCAGGTTCC
TTGGGTTTGTTGCCATCTGCGTCCTTGGCCTCTTTGCCAGACAAGAACACCGCATTTGGTTTGTACGAAC
CATGCCACGGTTCTGCTCCAGATTTGCCAAAGAATAAGGTCAACCCTATCGCCACTATCTTGTCTGCTGC
AATGATGTTGAAATTGTCATTGAACTTGCCTGAAGAAGGTAAGGCCATTGAAGATGCAGTTAAAAAGGTT
TTGGATGCAGGTATCAGAACTGGTGATTTAGGTGGTTCCAACAGTACCACCGAAGTCGGTGATGCTGTCG
CCGAAGAAGTTAAGAAAATCCTTGCTTAAAAAGATTCTCTTTTTTTATGATATTTGTACATAAACTTTAT
AAATGAAATTCATAATAGAAACGACACGAAATTACAAAATGGAATATGTTCATAGGGTAGACGAAACTAT
ATACGCAATCTACATACATTTATCAAGAAGGAGAAAAAGGAGGATGTAAAGGAATACAGGTAAGCAAATT
GATACTAATGGCTCAACGTGATAAGGAAAAAGAATTGCACTTTAACATTAATATTGACAAGGAGGAGGGC
ACCACACAAAAAGTTAGGTGTAACAGAAAATCATGAAACTATGATTCCTAATTTATATATTGGAGGATTT
TCTCTAAAAAAAAAAAAATACAACAAATAAAAAACACTCAATGACCTGACCATTTGATGGAGTTTAAGTC
AATACCTTCTTGAACCATTTCCCATAATGGTGAAAGTTCCCTCAAGAATTTTACTCTGTCAGAAACGGCC
TTAACGACGTACCGGATCTATGCGGTGTGAAATACCGCACAGATGCGTAAGGAGAAAATACCGCATCAGG
CGCCATTCGCCATTCAGGCTGCGCAACTGTTGGGAAGGGCGATCGGTGCGGGCCTCTTCGCTATTACGCC
AGC
Features (pLannotate 1.2.2; 16 found; start..end, strand, type, name):
     54..697     +  promoter       GAP promoter: S. cerevisiae TDH3; promoter for glyceraldehyde-3-phosphate dehydrogenase
    723..747     +  protein_bind   attB1: mutant version of attB; recombination site for the Gateway® BP reaction BP Clonase™
    768..1625    +  CDS            RER2: RER2_YEAST - Experimental evidence at protein level: Swiss-Prot protein existence level 1. With NUS1, forms the dehydrodolichyl diphosphate synthase (DDS) complex, an essential component of the dolichol monophosphate (Dol-P) biosynthetic machinery. Adds multiple copies of isopentenyl pyrophosphate (IPP) to farnesyl pyrophosphate (FPP) to produce dehydrodolichyl diphosphate (Dedol-PP), a precursor of dolichol which is utilized as a sugar carrier in protein glycosylation in the endoplasmic reticulum (ER). From Saccharomyces cerevisiae (strain ATCC 204508 / S288c) (Baker's yeast).
   1650..1674    -  protein_bind   attB2: mutant version of attB; recombination site for the Gateway® BP reaction BP Clonase™
   1815..1867    -  CDS            lacI (fragment): lac repressor; lacI; The lac repressor binds to the lac operator to inhibit transcription in E. coli. This inhibition can be relieved by adding lactose or isopropyl-β-D-thiogalactopyranoside (IPTG).
   2050..2638    -  rep_origin     ori: high-copy-number ColE1/pMB1/pBR322/pUC origin of replication
   2809..3669    -  CDS            AmpR: β-lactamase; bla; confers resistance to ampicillin, carbenicillin, and related antibiotics
   3670..3774    -  promoter       AmpR promoter: bla
   3869..3904    +  CDS            rop (fragment): Rop protein, which maintains plasmids at low copy number; rop
   4006..4055    +  misc_feature   bom (fragment): basis of mobility region from pBR322
   4056..5038    +  rep_origin     2μ ori: yeast 2μ plasmid origin of replication
   5039..5444    +  promoter       LEU2 promoter: S. cerevisiae LEU2
   5445..6539    +  CDS            LEU2: 3-isopropylmalate dehydrogenase, required for leucine biosynthesis; S. cerevisiae LEU2; yeast auxotrophic marker
   6901..7011    -  CDS            NFS1 (fragment): NFS1_YEAST - Also known as SPL1 From Saccharomyces cerevisiae (strain ATCC 204508 / S288c) (Baker's yeast).
   7019..7070    +  misc_feature   bom (fragment): basis of mobility region from pBR322
   7076..7143    -  CDS            lacZα (fragment): LacZα fragment of β-galactosidase; lacZ fragment
