[The description below was written by a language model from this plasmid's Addgene catalogue record and pLannotate feature annotations shown in this document.]
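Description:
pKG-GW1-RER2 is a yeast episomal expression plasmid of about 7.1 kb, built on the Gateway-compatible pKG-GW1 backbone to drive constitutive expression of the Saccharomyces cerevisiae RER2 gene (YBR002C). It is an E. coli–yeast shuttle vector. In bacteria it replicates at high copy from a ColE1/pUC-type origin and is selected through the β-lactamase (AmpR) gene with its own promoter. In yeast it is maintained by the 2μ origin, which typically gives multicopy episomal propagation, and it is selected by complementation of leucine auxotrophy through the LEU2 marker under its native promoter. Short annotated fragments of lacI, rop, bom, lacZα and NFS1 appear to be non-functional remnants of the backbone's construction history and of the genomic sequence flanking LEU2.

The expression cassette places the RER2 coding sequence downstream of the strong glycolytic TDH3 (GAP) promoter. The insert is bracketed by attB1 and attB2 sites, the scars left by Gateway recombinational cloning into the destination vector. No epitope tag or reporter is annotated, so the protein appears to be expressed untagged, and the feature table does not annotate a transcription terminator downstream of attB2. RER2 encodes a cis-prenyltransferase subunit that, together with NUS1, forms the dehydrodolichyl diphosphate synthase complex. This complex elongates farnesyl pyrophosphate with isopentenyl units to make the precursor of dolichol, the lipid sugar carrier for protein glycosylation in the endoplasmic reticulum. The associated study concerns Nogo-B receptor, a cis-prenyltransferase subunit, and a congenital glycosylation disorder. The plasmid therefore fits expression or complementation experiments on dolichol synthesis in yeast, although the record states its purpose only as yeast expression of RER2.
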