Addgene plasmid #203170: pKG-GW1-RER2
Purpose: Yeast expression vector for yeast RER2
Depositing lab: William Sessa. Depositing organization: Yale University. Publication: Mutation of Nogo-B receptor, a subunit of cis-prenyltransferase, causes a congenital disorder of glycosylation. Park EJ, Grabinska KA, Guan Z, Stranecky V, Hartmannova H, Hodanova K, Baresova V, Sovova J, Jozsef L, Ondruskova N, Hansikova H, Honzik T, Zeman J, Hulkova H, Wen R, Kmoch S, Sessa WC. Cell Metab. 2014 Sep 2;20(3):448-57. doi: 10.1016/j.cmet.2014.06.016. Epub 2014 Jul 24. PubMed 25066056.
Backbone
  Vector backbone: pKG-GW1
  Vector type: Yeast Expression
  Selectable markers: LEU2
Growth in bacteria
  Bacterial resistance: Ampicillin, 100 μg/mL
  Growth temperature: 37°C
  Growth strain: DH5alpha
  Copy number: High Copy
Gene/Insert
  Gene/Insert name: RER2
  Species: S. cerevisiae (budding yeast)
  Entrez Gene: RER2 (a.k.a. YBR002C)
  Promoter: TDH3
  Cloning method: Gateway Cloning
  Sequencing primers: 5′ CTACTTTTATAGTTAGTC; 3′ ATAAATTGAAACTAAGTC
Terms and licenses: Academic/Nonprofit Terms; Industry Terms: Not Available to Industry
How to cite: pKG-GW1-RER2 was a gift from William Sessa (Addgene plasmid # 203170 ; http://n2t.net/addgene:203170 ; RRID:Addgene_203170)
